Addgene plasmid #85883: AB.pCCL.sin.cPPT.GFP.miR-486-3p.sensor.PGK.dNGFR.WPRE
Purpose: Sensor Plasmid
Depositing lab: Brian Brown. Depositing organization: Icahn School of Medicine at Mount Sinai. Publication: High-throughput assessment of microRNA activity and function using microRNA sensor and decoy libraries. Mullokandov G, Baccarini A, Ruzo A, Jayaprakash AD, Tung N, Israelow B, Evans MJ, Sachidanandam R, Brown BD. Nat Methods. 2012 Jul 1;9(8):840-6. doi: 10.1038/nmeth.2078. PubMed 22751203.
Backbone
  Vector backbone: AB.pCCL.sin.cPPT.GFP.PGK.dNGFR.WPRE
  Backbone size w/o insert (bp): 9309
  Total vector size (bp): 9480
  Vector type: Lentiviral
  Selectable markers: eGFP , NGFR
Growth in bacteria
  Bacterial resistance: Ampicillin, 100 μg/mL
  Growth temperature: 37°C
  Growth strain: NEB Stable
  Copy number: High Copy
Gene/Insert
  Gene/Insert name: miR-486-3p Sensor
  Species: H. sapiens (human)
  Insert size (bp): 171
  Promoter: PGK
  Cloning method: Restriction Enzyme; 5′ cloning site NheI (not destroyed); 3′ cloning site AgeI (not destroyed)
  Sequencing primers: 5′ AACAGACATACAAACTAAAG
Terms and licenses: Academic/Nonprofit Terms; Industry Terms: Not Available to Industry
How to cite: AB.pCCL.sin.cPPT.GFP.miR-486-3p.sensor.PGK.dNGFR.WPRE was a gift from Brian Brown (Addgene plasmid # 85883 ; http://n2t.net/addgene:85883 ; RRID:Addgene_85883)
