[The description below was written by a language model from this plasmid's Addgene catalogue record and pLannotate feature annotations shown in this document.]
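Description:
AB.pCCL.sin.cPPT.GFP.miR-486-3p.sensor.PGK.dNGFR.WPRE is a self-inactivating, HIV-1-derived lentiviral transfer vector that reports the activity of human miR-486-3p in transduced cells. It is propagated in E. coli through a high-copy ColE1/pUC origin with ampicillin resistance, and the backbone also carries an f1 origin and an SV40 origin. The viral genome is transcribed from a CMV enhancer/promoter fused to a truncated 5' LTR. It contains the Ψ packaging signal with a gag fragment, the RRE, the cPPT/CTS, a WPRE and a ΔU3 3' LTR followed by an SV40 polyadenylation signal. The packaging functions are not encoded on this plasmid and must be supplied separately.

The payload is a bidirectional expression cassette. The feature table shows a human PGK promoter placed back to back with a minimal CMV promoter. PGK drives a truncated NGFR (dNGFR) surface marker toward the WPRE. In the opposite, antisense orientation relative to the viral genome, the minimal CMV element reads into EGFP, which ends at its own SV40 poly(A) signal. The 171 bp miR-486-3p sensor insert, cloned between NheI and AgeI, is not annotated in the table. The unannotated gap between EGFP and its poly(A) signal is consistent with placement in the GFP 3' UTR, but the record does not state its position or composition.

In this kind of design, miRNA target sequences make the GFP transcript susceptible to repression when the cognate miRNA is active, while dNGFR serves as an unregulated internal control for transduction and expression level. The ratio of GFP to NGFR therefore gives a readout of miR-486-3p activity. The catalogue lists the total size as 9,480 bp, whereas the sequenced record is 9,458 nt.
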