Features (pLannotate 1.2.2; 34 found; start..end, strand, type, name):
      1..720     +  CDS            EGFP: the original enhanced GFP (Yang et al., 1996) mammalian codon-optimized
    944..963     +  misc_feature   MCS (fragment): pBluescript multiple cloning site
    991..1125    -  polyA_signal   SV40 poly(A) signal: SV40 polyadenylation signal
   1148..1232    -  CDS            large T antigen (fragment): large T antigen from SV40 (simian virus 40)
   1262..1379    -  misc_feature   cPPT/CTS: central polypurine tract and central termination sequence of HIV-1
   1398..1498    -  CDS            Rev (fragment): human immunodeficiency virus 1 (HIV-1) Rev protein; rev; enhances nuclear export of unspliced and incompletely spliced viral mRNAs
   1875..2108    -  misc_feature   RRE: The Rev response element (RRE) of HIV-1 allows for Rev-dependent mRNA export from the nucleus to the cytoplasm.
   2254..2617    -  CDS            HIV-1 gag (fragment): gag protein from human immunodeficiency virus 1; gag
   2601..2726    -  misc_feature   HIV-1 Ψ: packaging signal of human immunodeficiency virus type 1
   2773..2953    -  LTR            5' LTR (truncated): truncated 5' long terminal repeat (LTR) from HIV-1
   2968..3171    -  promoter       CMV promoter: human cytomegalovirus (CMV) immediate early promoter
   3172..3551    -  enhancer       CMV enhancer: human cytomegalovirus immediate early enhancer
   3652..3670    -  promoter       T3 promoter: promoter for bacteriophage T3 RNA polymerase
   3715..3731    -  protein_bind   lac operator: The lac repressor binds to the lac operator to inhibit transcription in E. coli. This inhibition can be relieved by adding lactose or isopropyl-β-D-thiogalactopyranoside (IPTG). lac repressor encoded by lacI
   3739..3769    -  promoter       lac promoter: promoter for the E. coli lac operon
   3784..3805    -  protein_bind   CAP binding site: CAP binding activates transcription in the presence of cAMP. E. coli catabolite activator protein
   3818..3910    -  CDS            lacI (fragment): lac repressor; lacI; The lac repressor binds to the lac operator to inhibit transcription in E. coli. This inhibition can be relieved by adding lactose or isopropyl-β-D-thiogalactopyranoside (IPTG).
   4093..4681    -  rep_origin     ori: high-copy-number ColE1/pMB1/pBR322/pUC origin of replication
   4852..5712    -  CDS            AmpR: β-lactamase; bla; confers resistance to ampicillin, carbenicillin, and related antibiotics
   5713..5817    -  promoter       AmpR promoter: bla
   5870..6298    -  rep_origin     f1 ori (sequence partly withheld): f1 bacteriophage origin of replication; arrow indicates direction of (+) strand synthesis
   6303..6458    -  CDS            lacZα (fragment): LacZα fragment of β-galactosidase; lacZ fragment
   6466..6484    +  promoter       T7 promoter: promoter for bacteriophage T7 RNA polymerase
   6505..6640    -  rep_origin     SV40 ori: SV40 origin of replication
   6680..6801    -  polyA_signal   SV40 poly(A) signal: SV40 polyadenylation signal
   6873..7106    -  LTR            3' LTR (ΔU3): self-inactivating 3' long terminal repeat (LTR) from HIV-1
   7108..7176    -  CDS            nef (fragment): NEF_HV1Z2 - Experimental evidence at protein level: Swiss-Prot protein existence level 1. Extracellular Nef protein targets CD4(+) T-lymphocytes for apoptosis by interacting with CXCR4 surface receptors. From Human immunodeficiency virus type 1 group M subtype D (isolate Z2/CDC-Z34) (HIV-1).
   7193..7781    -  misc_feature   WPRE: woodchuck hepatitis virus posttranscriptional regulatory element
   7795..7813    -  misc_feature   MCS (fragment): pUC18/19 multiple cloning site
   7816..8643    -  CDS            NGFR (fragment): TNR16_HUMAN - Also known as TNFRSF16. Experimental evidence at protein level: Swiss-Prot protein existence level 1. Low affinity receptor which can bind to NGF, BDNF, NTF3, and NTF4. Forms a heterodimeric receptor with SORCS2 that binds the precursor forms of NGF, BDNF and NTF3 with high affinity, and has much lower affinity for mature NGF and BDNF (PubMed:24908487). Plays an important role in differentiation and survival of specific neuronal populations during development (By similarity). Can mediate cell survival as well as cell death of neural cells. Plays a role in the inactivation of RHOA
   8758..8782    -  misc_feature   MCS (fragment): pBluescript multiple cloning site
   8785..9295    -  promoter       hPGK promoter: human phosphoglycerate kinase 1 promoter
   9298..9321    +  misc_feature   MCS (fragment): pBluescript multiple cloning site
   9323..9361    +  promoter       minimal CMV promoter: human cytomegalovirus (CMV) immediate early promoter
>Addgene plasmid #85883 | AB.pCCL.sin.cPPT.GFP.miR-486-3p.sensor.PGK.dNGFR.WPRE | addgene full sequence | sequence record 170026 | Addgene NGS Result
ATGGTGAGCAAGGGCGAGGAGCTGTTCACCGGGGTGGTGCCCATCCTGGTCGAGCTGGACGGCGACGTAA
ACGGCCACAAGTTCAGCGTGTCCGGCGAGGGCGAGGGCGATGCCACCTACGGCAAGCTGACCCTGAAGTT
CATCTGCACCACCGGCAAGCTGCCCGTGCCCTGGCCCACCCTCGTGACCACCCTGACCTACGGCGTGCAG
TGCTTCAGCCGCTACCCCGACCACATGAAGCAGCACGACTTCTTCAAGTCCGCCATGCCCGAAGGCTACG
TCCAGGAGCGCACCATCTTCTTCAAGGACGACGGCAACTACAAGACCCGCGCCGAGGTGAAGTTCGAGGG
CGACACCCTGGTGAACCGCATCGAGCTGAAGGGCATCGACTTCAAGGAGGACGGCAACATCCTGGGGCAC
AAGCTGGAGTACAACTACAACAGCCACAACGTCTATATCATGGCCGACAAGCAGAAGAACGGCATCAAGG
TGAACTTCAAGATCCGCCACAACATCGAGGACGGCAGCGTGCAGCTCGCCGACCACTACCAGCAGAACAC
CCCCATCGGCGACGGCCCCGTGCTGCTGCCCGACAACCACTACCTGAGCACCCAGTCCGCCCTGAGCAAA
GACCCCAACGAGAAGCGCGATCACATGGTCCTGCTGGAGTTCGTGACCGCCGCCGGGATCACTCTCGGCA
TGGACGAGCTGTACAAGTAAAGCGGCCGCGTCGAGAGATGGGGGAGGCTAACTGAGCTAGCCGACCTTAA
CTGGGGAGTACTGGTCGACGTAGCATCCTGTACTGAGCTGCCCCGATCCTGTACTGAGCTGCCCCGATCC
TGTACTGAGCTGCCCCGATCCTGTACTGAGCTGCCCCGATCCTGTACTGAGCTGCCCCGATCCTGTACTG
AGCTGCCCCGACCGGTACTAGCTTAGTCATGCACCGGGCTGCAGGAATTCGATGACAGGCGCAGCTTCCG
AGGGATTTGAGATCCAGACATGATAAGATACATTGATGAGTTTGGACAAACCAAAACTAGAATGCAGTGA
AAAAAATGCCTTATTTGTGAAATTTGTGATGCTATTGCCTTATTTGTAACCATTATAAGCTGCAATAAAC
AAGTTAACAACAACAATTGCATTCATTTTATGTTTCAGGTTCAGGGGGAGGTGTGGGAGGTTTTTTAAAG
CAAGTAAAACCTCTACAAATGTGGTATGGCTGATTATGATCAGATCTCTCGAGGCTAGTCTCGTGATCGA
TAAAATTTTGAATTTTTGTAATTTGTTTTTGTAATTCTTTAGTTTGTATGTCTGTTGCTATTATGTCTAC
TATTCTTTCCCCTGCACTGTACCCCCCAATCCCCCCTTTTCTTTTAAAAGTTAACCGATACCGTCGAGAT
CCGTTCACTAATCGAATGGATCTGTCTCTGTCTCTCTCTCCACCTTCTTCTTCTATTCCTTCGGGCCTGT
CGGGTCCCCTCGGGGTTGGGAGGTGGGTCTGAAACGATAATGGTGAATATCCCTGCCTAACTCTATTCAC
TATAGAAAGTACAGCAAAAACTATTCTTAAACCTACCAAGCCTCCTACTATCATTATGAATAATTTTATA
TACCACAGCCAATTTGTTATGTTAAACCAATTCCACAAACTTGCCCATTTATCTAATTCCAATAATTCTT
GTTCATTCTTTTCTTGCTGGTTTTGCGATTCTTCAATTAAGGAGTGTATTAAGCTTGTGTAATTGTTAAT
TTCTCTGTCCCACTCCATCCAGGTCGTGTGATTCCAAATCTGTTCCAGAGATTTATTACTCCAACTAGCA
TTCCAAGGCACAGCAGTGGTGCAAATGAGTTTTCCAGAGCAACCCCAAATCCCCAGGAGCTGTTGATCCT
TTAGGTATCTTTCCACAGCCAGGATTCTTGCCTGGAGCTGCTTGATGCCCCAGACTGTGAGTTGCAACAG
ATGCTGTTGCGCCTCAATAGCCCTCAGCAAATTGTTCTGCTGCTGCACTATACCAGACAATAATTGTCTG
GCCTGTACCGTCAGCGTCATTGACGCTGCGCCCATAGTGCTTCCTGCTGCTCCCAAGAACCCAAGGAACA
AAGCTCCTATTCCCACTGCTCTTTTTTCTCTCTGCACCACTCTTCTCTTTGCCTTGGTGGGTGCTACTCC
TAATGGTTCAATTTTTACTACTTTATATTTATATAATTCACTTCTCCAATTGTCCCTCATATCTCCTCCT
CCAGGTCTGAAGATCAGCGGCCGCTTGCTGTGCGGTGGTCTTACTTTTGTTTTGCTCTTCCTCTATCTTG
TCTAAAGCTTCCTTGGTGTCTTTTATCTCTATCCTTTGATGCACACAATAGAGGGTTGCTACTGTATTAT
ATAATGATCTAAGTTCTTCTGATCCTGTCTGAAGGGATGGTTGTAGCTGTCCCAGTATTTGTCTACAGCC
TTCTGATGTTTCTAACAGGCCAGGATTAACTGCGAATCGTTCTAGCTCCCTGCTTGCCCATACTATATGT
TTTAATTTATATTTTTTCTTTCCCCCTGGCCTTAACCGAATTTTTTCCCATCGCGATCTAATTCTCCCCC
GCTTAATACTGACGCTCTCGCACCCATCTCTCTCCTTCTAGCCTCCGCTAGTCAAAATTTTTGGCGTACT
CACCAGTCGCCGCCCCTCGCCTCTTGCCGTGCGCGCTTCAGCAAGCCGAGTCCTGCGTCGAGAGAGCTCC
TCTGGTTTCCCTTTCGCTTTCAAGTCCCTGTTCGGGCGCCACTGCTAGAGATTTTCCACACTGACTAAAA
GGGTCTGAGGGATCTCTAGTTACCAGAGTCACACAACAGACGGGCACACACTACTTGAAGCACTCAAGGC
AAGCTTTATTGAGGCTTAAGCAGTGGGTTCCCTAGTTAGCCAGAGAGCTCCCAGGCTCAGATCTGGTCTA
ACCAGAGAGACCCCGGTTCACTAAACGAGCTCTGCTTATATAGACCTCCCACCGTACACGCCTACCGCCC
ATTTGCGTCAATGGGGCGGAGTTGTTACGACATTTTGGAAAGTCCCGTTGATTTTGGTGCCAAAACAAAC
TCCCATTGACGTCAATGGGGTGGAGACTTGGAAATCCCCGTGAGTCAAACCGCTATCCACGCCCATTGAT
GTACTGCCAAAACCGCATCACCATGGTAATAGCGATGACTAATACGTAGATGTACTGCCAAGTAGGAAAG
TCCCATAAGGTCATGTACTGGGCATAATGCCAGGCGGGCCATTTACCGTCATTGACGTCAATAGGGGGCG
TACTTGGCATATGATACACTTGATGTACTGCCAAGTGGGCAGTTTACCGTAAATACTCCACCCATTGACG
TCAATGGAAAGTCCCTATTGGCGTTACTATGGGAACATACGTCATTATTGACGTCAATGGGCGGGGGTCG
TTGGGCGGTCAGCCAGGCGGGCCATTTACCGTAAGTTATGTAACGCGGAACTCCATATATGGGCTATGAA
CTAATGACCCCGTAATTGATTACTATTAATAACTAGTCAATAATCAATGTCAACATGGCGGTAATGTTGG
ACATGAGCCAATATAAATGTACATATTATGATATGGATACAACGTATGCAATGGCCAAGCTTGCAGCTCC
AGCTTTTGTTCCCTTTAGTGAGGGTTAATTGCGCGCTTGGCGTAATCATGGTCATAGCTGTTTCCTGTGT
GAAATTGTTATCCGCTCACAATTCCACACAACATACGAGCCGGAAGCATAAAGTGTAAAGCCTGGGGTGC
CTAATGAGTGAGCTAACTCACATTAATTGCGTTGCGCTCACTGCCCGCTTTCCAGTCGGGAAACCTGTCG
TGCCAGCTGCATTAATGAATCGGCCAACGCGCGGGGAGAGGCGGTTTGCGTATTGGGCGCTCTTCCGCTT
CCTCGCTCACTGACTCGCTGCGCTCGGTCGTTCGGCTGCGGCGAGCGGTATCAGCTCACTCAAAGGCGGT
AATACGGTTATCCACAGAATCAGGGGATAACGCAGGAAAGAACATGTGAGCAAAAGGCCAGCAAAAGGCC
AGGAACCGTAAAAAGGCCGCGTTGCTGGCGTTTTTCCATAGGCTCCGCCCCCCTGACGAGCATCACAAAA
ATCGACGCTCAAGTCAGAGGTGGCGAAACCCGACAGGACTATAAAGATACCAGGCGTTTCCCCCTGGAAG
CTCCCTCGTGCGCTCTCCTGTTCCGACCCTGCCGCTTACCGGATACCTGTCCGCCTTTCTCCCTTCGGGA
AGCGTGGCGCTTTCTCATAGCTCACGCTGTAGGTATCTCAGTTCGGTGTAGGTCGTTCGCTCCAAGCTGG
GCTGTGTGCACGAACCCCCCGTTCAGCCCGACCGCTGCGCCTTATCCGGTAACTATCGTCTTGAGTCCAA
CCCGGTAAGACACGACTTATCGCCACTGGCAGCAGCCACTGGTAACAGGATTAGCAGAGCGAGGTATGTA
GGCGGTGCTACAGAGTTCTTGAAGTGGTGGCCTAACTACGGCTACACTAGAAGAACAGTATTTGGTATCT
GCGCTCTGCTGAAGCCAGTTACCTTCGGAAAAAGAGTTGGTAGCTCTTGATCCGGCAAACAAACCACCGC
TGGTAGCGGTGGTTTTTTTGTTTGCAAGCAGCAGATTACGCGCAGAAAAAAAGGATCTCAAGAAGATCCT
TTGATCTTTTCTACGGGGTCTGACGCTCAGTGGAACGAAAACTCACGTTAAGGGATTTTGGTCATGAGAT
TATCAAAAAGGATCTTCACCTAGATCCTTTTAAATTAAAAATGAAGTTTTAAATCAATCTAAAGTATATA
TGAGTAAACTTGGTCTGACAGTTACCAATGCTTAATCAGTGAGGCACCTATCTCAGCGATCTGTCTATTT
CGTTCATCCATAGTTGCCTGACTCCCCGTCGTGTAGATAACTACGATACGGGAGGGCTTACCATCTGGCC
CCAGTGCTGCAATGATACCGCGAGACCCACGCTCACCGGCTCCAGATTTATCAGCAATAAACCAGCCAGC
CGGAAGGGCCGAGCGCAGAAGTGGTCCTGCAACTTTATCCGCCTCCATCCAGTCTATTAATTGTTGCCGG
GAAGCTAGAGTAAGTAGTTCGCCAGTTAATAGTTTGCGCAACGTTGTTGCCATTGCTACAGGCATCGTGG
TGTCACGCTCGTCGTTTGGTATGGCTTCATTCAGCTCCGGTTCCCAACGATCAAGGCGAGTTACATGATC
CCCCATGTTGTGCAAAAAAGCGGTTAGCTCCTTCGGTCCTCCGATCGTTGTCAGAAGTAAGTTGGCCGCA
GTGTTATCACTCATGGTTATGGCAGCACTGCATAATTCTCTTACTGTCATGCCATCCGTAAGATGCTTTT
CTGTGACTGGTGAGTACTCAACCAAGTCATTCTGAGAATAGTGTATGCGGCGACCGAGTTGCTCTTGCCC
GGCGTCAATACGGGATAATACCGCGCCACATAGCAGAACTTTAAAAGTGCTCATCATTGGAAAACGTTCT
TCGGGGCGAAAACTCTCAAGGATCTTACCGCTGTTGAGATCCAGTTCGATGTAACCCACTCGTGCACCCA
ACTGATCTTCAGCATCTTTTACTTTCACCAGCGTTTCTGGGTGAGCAAAAACAGGAAGGCAAAATGCCGC
AAAAAAGGGAATAAGGGCGACACGGAAATGTTGAATACTCATACTCTTCCTTTTTCAATATTATTGAAGC
ATTTATCAGGGTTATTGTCTCATGAGCGGATACATATTTGAATGTATTTAGAAAAATAAACAAATAGGGG
TTCCGCGCACATTTCCCCGAAAAGTGCCACCTAAATTGTAAGCGTTAATATTTTGTTAAAATTCGCGTTA
AATTTTTGTTAAATCAGCTCATTTTTTAACCAATAGGCCGAAATCGGCAAAATCCCTTATAAATCAAAAG
AATAGACCGAGATAGGGT
[37 nt withheld, positions 5969-6005]
AAAGAACGTGGACTCCAACGTCAAAGG
[49 nt withheld, positions 6033-6081]
T
[91 nt withheld, positions 6083-6173]
G
[124 nt withheld, positions 6175-6298]
CCCATTCGCCATTCAGGCTGCGCAACTGTTGGGAAGGGCGATCGGTGCGGGCCTCTTCGCTATTACGCCA
GCTGGCGAAAGGGGGATGTGCTGCAAGGCGATTAAGTTGGGTAACGCCAGGGTTTTCCCAGTCACGACGT
TGTAAAACGACGGCCAGTGAGCGCGCGTAATACGACTCACTATAGGGCGAATTGGGTACGTCCCTAGGCC
TCCAAAAAAGCCTCCTCACTACTTCTGGAATAGCTCAGAGGCCGAGGCGGCCTCGGCCTCTGCATAAATA
AAAAAAATTAGTCAGCCATGGGGCGGAGAATGGGCGGAACTGGGCGGAGTTAGGGGCGGGATGGGCGGAG
TTAGGGGCGGGATAGCTAGAGCCAGACATGATAAGATACATTGATGAGTTTGGACAAACCACAACTAGAA
TGCAGTGAAAAAAATGCTTTATTTGTGAAATTTGTGATGCTATTGCTTTATTTGTAACCATTATAAGCTG
CAATAAACAAGTTCCTCTCACTCTCTGATATTCATTTCTTTGCAAGTTATAAATACTGAATAATAAGATG
ACATGAACTACTACTGCTAGAGATTTTCCACACTGACTAAAAGGGTCTGAGGGATCTCTAGTTACCAGAG
TCACACAACAGACGGGCACACACTACTTGAAGCACTCAAGGCAAGCTTTATTGAGGCTTAAGCAGTGGGT
TCCCTAGTTAGCCAGAGAGCTCCCAGGCTCAGATCTGGTCTAACCAGAGAGACCCAGTACAAGCAAAAAG
CAGATCTTGTCTTCGTTGGGAGTGAATTAGCCCTTCCAGTCCCCCCTTTTCTTTTAAAAAGTGGCTAAGA
TCTACAGCTGCCTTGTAAGTCATTGGTCTTAAAGGTACCGAGCTCGAATTCCAGGCGGGGAGGCGGCCCA
AAGGGAGATCCGACTCGTCTGAGGGCGAAGGCGAAGACGCGGAAGAGGCCGCAGAGCCGGCAGCAGGCCG
CGGGAAGGAAGGTCCGCTGGATTGAGGGCCGAAGGGACGTAGCAGAAGGACGTCCCGCGCAGAATCCAGG
TGGCAACACAGGCGAGCAGCCATGGAAAGGACGTCAGCTTCCCCGACAACACCACGGAATTGTCAGTGCC
CAACAGCCGAGCCCCTGTCCAGCAGCGGGCAAGGCAGGCGGCGATGAGTTCCGCCGTGGCAATAGGGAGG
GGGAAAGCGAAAGTCCCGGAAAGGAGCTGACAGGTGGTGGCAATGCCCCAACCAGTGGGGGTTGCGTCAG
CAAACACAGTGCACACCACGCCACGTTGCCTGACAACGGGCCACAACTCCTCATAAAGAGACAGCAACCA
GGATTTATACAAGGAGGAGAAAATGAAAGCCATACGGGAAGCAATAGCATGATACAAAGGCATTAAAGCA
GCGTATCCACATAGCGTAAAAGGAGCAACATAGTTAAGAATACCAGTCAATCTTTCACAAATTTTGTAAT
CCAGAGGTTGATTGTCGACTCTAGACTCGACTCTAGAGGATCCCCCTGTTCCACCTCTTGAAGGCTATGT
AGGCCACAAGGCCCACAACCACAGCAGCCAGGATGGAGCAATAGACAGGGATGAGGTTGTCGGTGGTGCC
TCGGGTCACCACGGGCTGGGAGCTGCCCATCACTGTGGTCACCACACCTGCCACCGTGCTGGCTATGAGG
TCTTGTTCTGGAGGTGCCTCAGGCTCCTGGGTGCTGGGGGCTGTGCTGTCCGAGCCCTCTGGGGGTGTGG
ACCGTGTAATCCAACGGCCAGGGATCTCCTCGCACTCGGCGTCGGCCCAGCGTGTGCACTCGCGGAGCTG
GCGCTCGGTGTCCTCGCACACGGTGCAGGGCAGGCACGGGTCCACGTGGTTGGCCTCGTCGGAATACGTG
CCGTCGGGGCACTCCTCGCACACGGTGTTCTGCTTGTCCTGGCAGGAGAACACGAGGCCCGAGCCCGCCT
CGCACACGCGGCACGCCTCGCAGCGCCCAGTCGTCTCATCCTGGTAGTAGCCGTAGGCGCAGCGGCACAC
GGCGTCGTCGGCCTCCACGCACGGCGCCGACATGCTCTGGAGCCCCACGCACTCGGTGCACGGCTTGCAC
GGCTCGGTCGCGCTCACCACGTCGGAGAACGTCACGCTGTCCAGGCAGGGCTCACACACGGTCTGGTTGG
CTCCACAAGGCTGGGCCACACCCTCGCCCAGGTTGCAGGCTTTGCAGCACTCACCGCTGTGTGTGTACAG
GCCTGTGGGGCATGCCTCCTTGGCACCTCCAAGGGACACCCCCAGAAGCAGCAACAGCAGCAGGCGCGGC
CCGTCCATGGCGCGGCCGGTGGCACCTGCCCCCATCGCCCGCCTCCCGCGGCAGCGCTCGACTTCCAGCT
CGGTCCGCTTTGCGGACTGATGGGGCTGCGCTGCGCTGCGCTCCAGCGCCCCCCCTGCCCGCCGGAGCTG
GCCGCGGCCCGAATTCCTGCAGCCCGGGGGATCCCCCTGGGGAGAGAGGTCGGTGATTCGGTCAACGAGG
GAGCCGACTGCCGACGTGCGCTCCGGAGGCTTGCAGAATGCGGAACACCGCGCGGGCAGGAACAGGGCCC
ACACTACCGCCCCACACCCCGCCTCCCGCACCGCCCCTTCCCGGCCGCTGCTCTCGGCGCGCCCTGCTGA
GCAGCCGCTATTGGCCACAGCCCATCGCGGTCGGCGCGCTGCCATTGCTCCCTGGCGCTGTCCGTCTGCG
AGGGTACTAGTGAGACGTGCGGCTTCCGTTTGTCACGTCCGGCACGCCGCGAACCGCAAGGAACCTTCCC
GACTTAGGGGCGGAGCAGGAAGCGTCGCCGGGGGGCCCACAAGGGTAGCGGCGAAGATCCGGGTGACGCT
GCGAACGGACGTGAAGAATGTGCGAGACCCAGGGTCGGCGCCGCTGCGTTTCCCGGAACCACGCCCAGAG
CAGCCGCGTCCCTGCGCAAACCCAGGGCTGCCTTGGAAAAGGCGCAACCCCAACCCCGTGGAATTCGATA
TCAAGCTTCTCGAGGGTAGGCGTGTACGGTGGGAGGCCTATATAAGCAGAGCTCGTTTAGTGAACCGTCA
GATCGCCTGGAGACGCCATCCACGCTGTTTTGACCTCCATAGAAGACACCGGGACCGATCCAGCCTCCGC
GGAATTCACC
