>Addgene plasmid #85883 | AB.pCCL.sin.cPPT.GFP.miR-486-3p.sensor.PGK.dNGFR.WPRE | depositor partial sequence | sequence record 167371 | AB.pCCL.sin.cPPT.GFP.miR-486-3p.sensor.PGK.dNGFR.WPRE sequence 840 bps
ATCACGAGACTAGCCTCGAGAGATCTGATCATAATCAGCCATACCACATTTGTAGAGGTTTTACTTGCTT
TAAAAAACCTCCCACACCTCCCCCTGAACCTGAAACATAAAATGAATGCAATTGTTGTTGTTAACTTGTT
TATTGCAGCTTATAATGGTTACAAATAAGGCAATAGCATCACAAATTTCACAAATAAGGCATTTTTTTCA
CTGCATTCTAGTTTTGGTTTGTCCAAACTCATCAATGTATCTTATCATGTCTGGATCTCAAATCCCTCGG
AAGCTGCGCCTGTCATCGAATTCCTGCAGCCCGGTGCATGACTAAGCTAGTACCGGTCGGGGCAGCTCAG
TACAGGATCGGGGCAGCTCAGTACAGGATCGGGGCAGCTCAGTACAGGATCGGGGCAGCTCAGTACAGGA
TCGGGGCAGCTCAGTACAGGATCGGGGCAGCTCAGTACAGGATGCTACGTCGACCAGTACTCCCCAGTTA
AGGTCGGCTAGCTCAGTTAGCCTCCCCCATCTCTCGACGCGGCCGCTTTACTTGTACAGCTCGTCCATGC
CGAGAGTGATCCCGGCGGCGGTCACGAACTCCAGCAGGACCATGTGATCGCGCTTCTCGTTGGGGTCTTT
GCTCAGGGCGGACTGGGTGCTCAGGTAGTGGTTGTCGGGCAGCAGCACGGGGCCGTCGCCGATGGGGGTG
TTCTGCTGGTAGTGGTCGGCGAGCTGCACGCTGCCGTCCTCGATGTTGTGGCGGATCTTGAAGTTCACCT
TGATGCCGTTCTTCTGCTTGTCGGCCATGATATAGACGTTGTGGCTGTTGTAGTTGTACTCCAGCTTGTG
